>Addgene plasmid #76596 | CKMT2 gRNA (BRDN0001147460) | addgene full sequence | sequence record 186138 | Addgene Assembled Sequence
CCCGGGTGCAAAGATGGATAAAGTTTTAAACAGAGAGGAATCTTTGCAGCTAATGGACCTTCTAGGTCTT
GAAAGGAGTGGGAATTGGCTCCGGTGCCCGTCAGTGGGCAGAGCGCACATCGCCCACAGTCCCCGAGAAG
TTGGGGGGAGGGGTCGGCAATTGATCCGGTGCCTAGAGAAGGTGGCGCGGGGTAAACTGGGAAAGTGATG
TCGTGTACTGGCTCCGCCTTTTTCCCGAGGGTGGGGGAGAACCGTATATAAGTGCAGTAGTCGCCGTGAA
CGTTCTTTTTCGCAACGGGTTTGCCGCCAGAACACAGGTAAGTGCCGTGTGTGGTTCCCGCGGGCCTGGC
CTCTTTACGGGTTATGGCCCTTGCGTGCCTTGAATTACTTCCACCTGGCTGCAGTACGTGATTCTTGATC
CCGAGCTTCGGGTTGGAAGTGGGTGGGAGAGTTCGAGGCCTTGCGCTTAAGGAGCCCCTTCGCCTCGTGC
TTGAGTTGAGGCCTGGCCTGGGCGCTGGGGCCGCCGCGTGCGAATCTGGTGGCACCTTCGCGCCTGTCTC
GCTGCTTTCGATAAGTCTCTAGCCATTTAAAATTTTTGATGACCTGCTGCGACGCTTTTTTTCTGGCAAG
ATAGTCTTGTAAATGCGGGCCAAGATCTGCACACTGGTATTTCGGTTTTTGGGGCCGCGGGCGGCGACGG
GGCCCGTGCGTCCCAGCGCACATGTTCGGCGAGGCGGGGCCTGCGAGCGCGGCCACCGAGAATCGGACGG
GGGTAGTCTCAAGCTGGCCGGCCTGCTCTGGTGCCTGGCCTCGCGCCGCCGTGTATCGCCCCGCCCTGGG
CGGCAAGGCTGGCCCGGTCGGCACCAGTTGCGTGAGCGGAAAGATGGCCGCTTCCCGGCCCTGCTGCAGG
GAGCTCAAAATGGAGGACGCGGCGCTCGGGAGAGCGGGCGGGTGAGTCACCCACACAAAGGAAAAGGGCC
TTTCCGTCCTCAGCCGTCGCTTCATGTGACTCCACGGAGTACCGGGCGCCGTCCAGGCACCTCGATTAGT
TCTCGAGCTTTTGGAGTACGTCGTCTTTAGGTTGGGGGGAGGGGTTTTATGCGATGGAGTTTCCCCACAC
TGAGTGGGTGGAGACTGAAGTTAGGCCAGCTTGGCACTTGATGTAATTCTCCTTGGAATTTGCCCTTTTT
GAGTTTGGATCTTGGTTCATTCTCAAGCCTCAGACAGTGGTTCAAAGTTTTTTTCTTCCATTTCAGGTGT
CGTGACGTACGGCCACCATGACCGAGTACAAGCCCACGGTGCGCCTCGCCACCCGCGACGACGTCCCCAG
GGCCGTACGCACCCTCGCCGCCGCGTTCGCCGACTACCCCGCCACGCGCCACACCGTCGATCCGGACCGC
CACATCGAGCGGGTCACCGAGCTGCAAGAACTCTTCCTCACGCGCGTCGGGCTCGACATCGGCAAGGTGT
GGGTCGCGGACGACGGCGCCGCCGTGGCGGTCTGGACCACGCCGGAGAGCGTCGAAGCGGGGGCGGTGTT
CGCCGAGATCGGCCCGCGCATGGCCGAGTTGAGCGGTTCCCGGCTGGCCGCGCAGCAACAGATGGAAGGC
CTCCTGGCGCCGCACCGGCCCAAGGAGCCCGCGTGGTTCCTGGCCACCGTCGGAGTCTCGCCCGACCACC
AGGGCAAGGGTCTGGGCAGCGCCGTCGTGCTCCCCGGAGTGGAGGCGGCCGAGCGCGCCGGGGTGCCCGC
CTTCCTGGAGACCTCCGCGCCCCGCAACCTCCCCTTCTACGAGCGGCTCGGCTTCACCGTCACCGCCGAC
GTCGAGGTGCCCGAAGGACCGCGCACCTGGTGCATGACCCGCAAGCCCGGTGCCTGAACGCGTTAAGTCG
ACAATCAACCTCTGGATTACAAAATTTGTGAAAGATTGACTGGTATTCTTAACTATGTTGCTCCTTTTAC
GCTATGTGGATACGCTGCTTTAATGCCTTTGTATCATGCTATTGCTTCCCGTATGGCTTTCATTTTCTCC
TCCTTGTATAAATCCTGGTTGCTGTCTCTTTATGAGGAGTTGTGGCCCGTTGTCAGGCAACGTGGCGTGG
TGTGCACTGTGTTTGCTGACGCAACCCCCACTGGTTGGGGCATTGCCACCACCTGTCAGCTCCTTTCCGG
GACTTTCGCTTTCCCCCTCCCTATTGCCACGGCGGAACTCATCGCCGCCTGCCTTGCCCGCTGCTGGACA
GGGGCTCGGCTGTTGGGCACTGACAATTCCGTGGTGTTGTCGGGGAAATCATCGTCCTTTCCTTGGCTGC
TCGCCTGTGTTGCCACCTGGATTCTGCGCGGGACGTCCTTCTGCTACGTCCCTTCGGCCCTCAATCCAGC
GGACCTTCCTTCCCGCGGCCTGCTGCCGGCTCTGCGGCCTCTTCCGCGTCTTCGCCTTCGCCCTCAGACG
AGTCGGATCTCCCTTTGGGCCGCCTCCCCGCGTCGACTTTAAGACCAATGACTTACAAGGCAGCTGTAGA
TCTTAGCCACTTTTTAAAAGAAAAGGGGGGACTGGAAGGGCTAATTCACTCCCAACGAAGACAAGATCTG
CTTTTTGCTTGTACTGGGTCTCTCTGGTTAGACCAGATCTGAGCCTGGGAGCTCTCTGGCTAACTAGGGA
ACCCACTGCTTAAGCCTCAATAAAGCTTGCCTTGAGTGCTTCAAGTAGTGTGTGCCCGTCTGTTGTGTGA
CTCTGGTAACTAGAGATCCCTCAGACCCTTTTAGTCAGTGTGGAAAATCTCTAGCAGTACGTATAGTAGT
TCATGTCATCTTATTATTCAGTATTTATAACTTGCAAAGAAATGAATATCAGAGAGTGAGAGGAACTTGT
TTATTGCAGCTTATAATGGTTACAAATAAAGCAATAGCATCACAAATTTCACAAATAAAGCATTTTTTTC
ACTGCATTCTAGTTGTGGTTTGTCCAAACTCATCAATGTATCTTATCATGTCTGGCTCTAGCTATCCCGC
CCCTAACTCCGCCCATCCCGCCCCTAACTCCGCCCAGTTCCGCCCATTCTCCGCCCCATGGCTGACTAAT
TTTTTTTATTTATGCAGAGGCCGAGGCCGCCTCGGCCTCTGAGCTATTCCAGAAGTAGTGAGGAGGCTTT
TTTGGAGGCCTAGGGACGTACCCAATTCGCCCTATAGTGAGTCGTATTACGCGCGCTCACTGGCCGTCGT
TTTACAACGTCGTGACTGGGAAAACCCTGGCGTTACCCAACTTAATCGCCTTGCAGCACATCCCCCTTTC
GCCAGCTGGCGTAATAGCGAAGAGGCCCGCACCGATCGCCCTTCCCAACAGTTGCGCAGCCTGAATGGCG
AATGGG
[124 nt withheld, positions 3367-3490]
C
[91 nt withheld, positions 3492-3582]
A
[49 nt withheld, positions 3584-3632]
CCTTTGACGTTGGAGTCCACGTTCTTT
[37 nt withheld, positions 3660-3696]
ACCCTATCTCGGTCTATTCTTTTGATTTATAAGGGATTTTGCCGATTTCGGCCTATTGGTTAAAAAATGA
GCTGATTTAACAAAAATTTAACGCGAATTTTAACAAAATATTAACGCTTACAATTTAGGTGGCACTTTTC
GGGGAAATGTGCGCGGAACCCCTATTTGTTTATTTTTCTAAATACATTCAAATATGTATCCGCTCATGAG
ACAATAACCCTGATAAATGCTTCAATAATATTGAAAAAGGAAGAGTATGAGTATTCAACATTTCCGTGTC
GCCCTTATTCCCTTTTTTGCGGCATTTTGCCTTCCTGTTTTTGCTCACCCAGAAACGCTGGTGAAAGTAA
AAGATGCTGAAGATCAGTTGGGTGCACGAGTGGGTTACATCGAACTGGATCTCAACAGCGGTAAGATCCT
TGAGAGTTTTCGCCCCGAAGAACGTTTTCCAATGATGAGCACTTTTAAAGTTCTGCTATGTGGCGCGGTA
TTATCCCGTATTGACGCCGGGCAAGAGCAACTCGGTCGCCGCATACACTATTCTCAGAATGACTTGGTTG
AGTACTCACCAGTCACAGAAAAGCATCTTACGGATGGCATGACAGTAAGAGAATTATGCAGTGCTGCCAT
AACCATGAGTGATAACACTGCGGCCAACTTACTTCTGACAACGATCGGAGGACCGAAGGAGCTAACCGCT
TTTTTGCACAACATGGGGGATCATGTAACTCGCCTTGATCGTTGGGAACCGGAGCTGAATGAAGCCATAC
CAAACGACGAGCGTGACACCACGATGCCTGTAGCAATGGCAACAACGTTGCGCAAACTATTAACTGGCGA
ACTACTTACTCTAGCTTCCCGGCAACAATTAATAGACTGGATGGAGGCGGATAAAGTTGCAGGACCACTT
CTGCGCTCGGCCCTTCCGGCTGGCTGGTTTATTGCTGATAAATCTGGAGCCGGTGAGCGTGGGTCTCGCG
GTATCATTGCAGCACTGGGGCCAGATGGTAAGCCCTCCCGTATCGTAGTTATCTACACGACGGGGAGTCA
GGCAACTATGGATGAACGAAATAGACAGATCGCTGAGATAGGTGCCTCACTGATTAAGCATTGGTAACTG
TCAGACCAAGTTTACTCATATATACTTTAGATTGATTTAAAACTTCATTTTTAATTTAAAAGGATCTAGG
TGAAGATCCTTTTTGATAATCTCATGACCAAAATCCCTTAACGTGAGTTTTCGTTCCACTGAGCGTCAGA
CCCCGTAGAAAAGATCAAAGGATCTTCTTGAGATCCTTTTTTTCTGCGCGTAATCTGCTGCTTGCAAACA
AAAAAACCACCGCTACCAGCGGTGGTTTGTTTGCCGGATCAAGAGCTACCAACTCTTTTTCCGAAGGTAA
CTGGCTTCAGCAGAGCGCAGATACCAAATACTGTTCTTCTAGTGTAGCCGTAGTTAGGCCACCACTTCAA
GAACTCTGTAGCACCGCCTACATACCTCGCTCTGCTAATCCTGTTACCAGTGGCTGCTGCCAGTGGCGAT
AAGTCGTGTCTTACCGGGTTGGACTCAAGACGATAGTTACCGGATAAGGCGCAGCGGTCGGGCTGAACGG
GGGGTTCGTGCACACAGCCCAGCTTGGAGCGAACGACCTACACCGAACTGAGATACCTACAGCGTGAGCT
ATGAGAAAGCGCCACGCTTCCCGAAGGGAGAAAGGCGGACAGGTATCCGGTAAGCGGCAGGGTCGGAACA
GGAGAGCGCACGAGGGAGCTTCCAGGGGGAAACGCCTGGTATCTTTATAGTCCTGTCGGGTTTCGCCACC
TCTGACTTGAGCGTCGATTTTTGTGATGCTCGTCAGGGGGGCGGAGCCTATGGAAAAACGCCAGCAACGC
GGCCTTTTTACGGTTCCTGGCCTTTTGCTGGCCTTTTGCTCACATGTTCTTTCCTGCGTTATCCCCTGAT
TCTGTGGATAACCGTATTACCGCCTTTGAGTGAGCTGATACCGCTCGCCGCAGCCGAACGACCGAGCGCA
GCGAGTCAGTGAGCGAGGAAGCGGAAGAGCGCCCAATACGCAAACCGCCTCTCCCCGCGCGTTGGCCGAT
TCATTAATGCAGCTGGCACGACAGGTTTCCCGACTGGAAAGCGGGCAGTGAGCGCAACGCAATTAATGTG
AGTTAGCTCACTCATTAGGCACCCCAGGCTTTACACTTTATGCTTCCGGCTCGTATGTTGTGTGGAATTG
TGAGCGGATAACAATTTCACACAGGAAACAGCTATGACCATGATTACGCCAAGCGCGCAATTAACCCTCA
CTAAAGGGAACAAAAGCTGGAGCTGCAAGCTTAATGTAGTCTTATGCAATACTCTTGTAGTCTTGCAACA
TGGTAACGATGAGTTAGCAACATGCCTTACAAGGAGAGAAAAAGCACCGTGCATGCCGATTGGTGGAAGT
AAGGTGGTACGATCGTGCCTTATTAGGAAGGCAACAGACGGGTCTGACATGGATTGGACGAACCACTGAA
TTGCCGCATTGCAGAGATATTGTATTTAAGTGCCTAGCTCGATACATAAACGGGTCTCTCTGGTTAGACC
AGATCTGAGCCTGGGAGCTCTCTGGCTAACTAGGGAACCCACTGCTTAAGCCTCAATAAAGCTTGCCTTG
AGTGCTTCAAGTAGTGTGTGCCCGTCTGTTGTGTGACTCTGGTAACTAGAGATCCCTCAGACCCTTTTAG
TCAGTGTGGAAAATCTCTAGCAGTGGCGCCCGAACAGGGACTTGAAAGCGAAAGGGAAACCAGAGGAGCT
CTCTCGACGCAGGACTCGGCTTGCTGAAGCGCGCACGGCAAGAGGCGAGGGGCGGCGACTGGTGAGTACG
CCAAAAATTTTGACTAGCGGAGGCTAGAAGGAGAGAGATGGGTGCGAGAGCGTCAGTATTAAGCGGGGGA
GAATTAGATCGCGATGGGAAAAAATTCGGTTAAGGCCAGGGGGAAAGAAAAAATATAAATTAAAACATAT
AGTATGGGCAAGCAGGGAGCTAGAACGATTCGCAGTTAATCCTGGCCTGTTAGAAACATCAGAAGGCTGT
AGACAAATACTGGGACAGCTACAACCATCCCTTCAGACAGGATCAGAAGAACTTAGATCATTATATAATA
CAGTAGCAACCCTCTATTGTGTGCATCAAAGGATAGAGATAAAAGACACCAAGGAAGCTTTAGACAAGAT
AGAGGAAGAGCAAAACAAAAGTAAGACCACCGCACAGCAAGCGGCCGCTGATCTTCAGACCTGGAGGAGG
AGATATGAGGGACAATTGGAGAAGTGAATTATATAAATATAAAGTAGTAAAAATTGAACCATTAGGAGTA
GCACCCACCAAGGCAAAGAGAAGAGTGGTGCAGAGAGAAAAAAGAGCAGTGGGAATAGGAGCTTTGTTCC
TTGGGTTCTTGGGAGCAGCAGGAAGCACTATGGGCGCAGCGTCAATGACGCTGACGGTACAGGCCAGACA
ATTATTGTCTGGTATAGTGCAGCAGCAGAACAATTTGCTGAGGGCTATTGAGGCGCAACAGCATCTGTTG
CAACTCACAGTCTGGGGCATCAAGCAGCTCCAGGCAAGAATCCTGGCTGTGGAAAGATACCTAAAGGATC
AACAGCTCCTGGGGATTTGGGGTTGCTCTGGAAAACTCATTTGCACCACTGCTGTGCCTTGGAATGCTAG
TTGGAGTAATAAATCTCTGGAACAGATTTGGAATCACACGACCTGGATGGAGTGGGACAGAGAAATTAAC
AATTACACAAGCTTAATACACTCCTTAATTGAAGAATCGCAAAACCAGCAAGAAAAGAATGAACAAGAAT
TATTGGAATTAGATAAATGGGCAAGTTTGTGGAATTGGTTTAACATAACAAATTGGCTGTGGTATATAAA
ATTATTCATAATGATAGTAGGAGGCTTGGTAGGTTTAAGAATAGTTTTTGCTGTACTTTCTATAGTGAAT
AGAGTTAGGCAGGGATATTCACCATTATCGTTTCAGACCCACCTCCCAACCCCGAGGGGACCCAGAGAGG
GCCTATTTCCCATGATTCCTTCATATTTGCATATACGATACAAGGCTGTTAGAGAGATAATTAGAATTAA
TTTGACTGTAAACACAAAGATATTAGTACAAAATACGTGACGTAGAAAGTAATAATTTCTTGGGTAGTTT
GCAGTTTTAAAATTATGTTTTAAAATGGACTATCATATGCTTACCGTAACTTGAAAGTATTTCGATTTCT
TGGCTTTATATATCTTGTGGAAAGGACGAAACACCGCCCAGCACATGTTAATAAAGGTTTTAGAGCTAGA
AATAGCAAGTTAAAATAAGGCTAGTCCGTTATCAACTTGAAAAAGTGGCACCGAGTCGGTGCTTTTTTAA
GCTTGGCGTAACTAGATCTTGAGACAAATGGCAGTATTCATCCACAATTTTAAAAGAAAAGGGGGGATTG
GGGGGTACAGTGCAGGGGAAAGAATAGTAGACATAATAGCAACAGACATACAAACTAAAGAATTACAAAA
ACAAATTACAAAAATTCAAAATTTTCGGGTTTATTACAGGGACAGCAGAGATCCACTTTGGCGCCGGCTC
GAGGGGG
Features (pLannotate 1.2.2; 29 found; start..end, strand, type, name):
     14..80      +  CDS            small t antigen (fragment): SV40 (simian virus 40) small t antigen
    106..317     +  promoter       EF-1α core promoter: core promoter for human elongation factor EF-1α
    318..1256    +  intron         EF-1α intron A: intron upstream of the start codon of human EF-1α
   1278..1877    +  CDS            PuroR (fragment): puromycin N-acetyltransferase; pac from Streptomyces; confers resistance to puromycin
   1893..2481    +  misc_feature   WPRE: woodchuck hepatitis virus posttranscriptional regulatory element
   2532..2551    +  misc_feature   cPPT/CTS (fragment): central polypurine tract and central termination sequence of HIV-1
   2553..2786    +  LTR            3' LTR (ΔU3): self-inactivating 3' long terminal repeat (LTR) from HIV-1
   2864..2985    +  polyA_signal   SV40 poly(A) signal: SV40 polyadenylation signal
   3025..3160    +  rep_origin     SV40 ori: SV40 origin of replication
   3181..3199    -  promoter       T7 promoter: promoter for bacteriophage T7 RNA polymerase
   3207..3362    +  CDS            lacZα (fragment): LacZα fragment of β-galactosidase; lacZ fragment
   3367..3795    +  rep_origin     f1 ori (sequence partly withheld): f1 bacteriophage origin of replication; arrow indicates direction of (+) strand synthesis
   3848..3952    +  promoter       AmpR promoter: bla
   3953..4813    +  CDS            AmpR: β-lactamase; bla; confers resistance to ampicillin, carbenicillin, and related antibiotics
   4984..5572    +  rep_origin     ori: high-copy-number ColE1/pMB1/pBR322/pUC origin of replication
   5755..5847    +  CDS            lacI (fragment): lac repressor; lacI; The lac repressor binds to the lac operator to inhibit transcription in E. coli. This inhibition can be relieved by adding lactose or isopropyl-β-D-thiogalactopyranoside (IPTG).
   5860..5881    +  protein_bind   CAP binding site: CAP binding activates transcription in the presence of cAMP. E. coli catabolite activator protein
   5896..5926    +  promoter       lac promoter: promoter for the E. coli lac operon
   5934..5950    +  protein_bind   lac operator: The lac repressor binds to the lac operator to inhibit transcription in E. coli. This inhibition can be relieved by adding lactose or isopropyl-β-D-thiogalactopyranoside (IPTG). lac repressor encoded by lacI
   5995..6013    +  promoter       T3 promoter: promoter for bacteriophage T3 RNA polymerase
   6041..6267    +  promoter       RSV promoter: Rous sarcoma virus enhancer/promoter
   6268..6448    +  LTR            5' LTR (truncated): truncated 5' long terminal repeat (LTR) from HIV-1
   6495..6620    +  misc_feature   HIV-1 Ψ: packaging signal of human immunodeficiency virus type 1
   6604..6967    +  CDS            HIV-1 gag (fragment): gag protein from human immunodeficiency virus 1; gag
   7113..7346    +  misc_feature   RRE: The Rev response element (RRE) of HIV-1 allows for Rev-dependent mRNA export from the nucleus to the cytoplasm.
   7723..7749    +  CDS            Rev (fragment): human immunodeficiency virus 1 (HIV-1) Rev protein; rev; enhances nuclear export of unspliced and incompletely spliced viral mRNAs
   7753..7993    +  promoter       U6 promoter: RNA polymerase III promoter for human U6 snRNA
   8023..8098    +  misc_RNA       gRNA scaffold: guide RNA scaffold for the Streptococcus pyogenes CRISPR/Cas9 system
   8154..8271    +  misc_feature   cPPT/CTS: central polypurine tract and central termination sequence of HIV-1
