[The description below was written by a language model from this plasmid's Addgene catalogue record and pLannotate feature annotations shown in this document.]
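Description:
CKMT2 gRNA (BRDN0001147460) is a third-generation lentiviral guide RNA plasmid built on the lentiGuide-Puro backbone and designed to target human CKMT2 (also known as SMTCK), the gene for mitochondrial creatine kinase 2. According to the depositor comments, the guide was designed against three CKMT2 reference transcripts, and the plasmid belongs to a human kinome gRNA library. It is propagated in E. coli as a high-copy plasmid through a ColE1/pUC-type origin with ampicillin selection from the β-lactamase gene. The backbone also carries an f1 origin, an SV40 origin and poly(A) signal, and remnants of lac and phage promoter elements.

The lentiviral transfer cassette begins with an RSV promoter fused to a truncated HIV-1 5' LTR, which makes genomic RNA production Tat-independent. This is followed by the Ψ packaging signal with a partial gag region, the Rev response element, and a central polypurine tract. It ends in a self-inactivating ΔU3 3' LTR. Within this unit, a human U6 RNA polymerase III promoter drives the 20-nucleotide CKMT2 spacer fused to the Streptococcus pyogenes Cas9 guide RNA scaffold. A separate EF-1α promoter, annotated as the core promoter plus intron A, expresses puromycin N-acetyltransferase for selection of transduced mammalian cells, and a WPRE downstream enhances transcript expression.

The plasmid does not encode Cas9. It is intended for use alongside a separate Cas9 lentiviral vector or in cell lines that already express Cas9, where the delivered guide directs cleavage at CKMT2 for gene knockout studies.
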