Addgene plasmid #76596: CKMT2 gRNA (BRDN0001147460)
Purpose: 3rd generation lentiviral gRNA plasmid targeting human CKMT2
Depositing lab: John Doench & David Root. Depositing organization: Broad Institute. Publication: Optimized sgRNA design to maximize activity and minimize off-target effects of CRISPR-Cas9. Doench JG, Fusi N, Sullender M, Hegde M, Vaimberg EW, Donovan KF, Smith I, Tothova Z, Wilen C, Orchard R, Virgin HW, Listgarten J, Root DE. Nat Biotechnol. 2016 Jan 18. doi: 10.1038/nbt.3437. PubMed 26780180.
Backbone
  Vector backbone: lentiGuide-Puro
  Backbone manufacturer: Zhang Lab (Addgene plasmid # 52963)
  Vector type: Mammalian Expression, Lentiviral, CRISPR
  Selectable markers: Puromycin
Growth in bacteria
  Bacterial resistance: Ampicillin, 100 μg/mL
  Growth temperature: 37°C
  Growth strain: DH5alpha
  Copy number: High Copy
Gene/Insert
  Gene/Insert name: CKMT2 (alt names: CKMT2; NM_001099735.1)
  gRNA/shRNA sequence: CCCAGCACATGTTAATAAAG
  Species: H. sapiens (human)
  Entrez Gene: CKMT2 (a.k.a. SMTCK)
  Promoter: hU6
  Cloning method: Unknown
  Sequencing primers: 5′ U6-F; 3′ pS2-R
Terms and licenses: Academic/Nonprofit Terms; Industry Terms: Not Available to Industry
Depositor comments: The gRNA was designed to target the following Genbank reference sequence(s): NM_001099735.1,NM_001099736.1,NM_001825.2. Note that this plasmid does NOT contain Cas9. It should be used in conjunction with lentiCas9-Blast (Addgene #52962) or otherwise with cell lines already expressing Cas9. Browse the full kinome gRNA library at http://www.addgene.org/pooled-library/broadgpp-human-kinome/ or visit http://www.broadinstitute.org/rnai/public/ for detailed protocols and information.
How to cite: CKMT2 gRNA (BRDN0001147460) was a gift from John Doench & David Root (Addgene plasmid # 76596 ; http://n2t.net/addgene:76596 ; RRID:Addgene_76596)
