>Addgene plasmid #76596 | CKMT2 gRNA (BRDN0001147460) | depositor partial sequence | sequence record 144056 | Target Sequence
CCCAGCACATGTTAATAAAG
