>Addgene plasmid #76596 | CKMT2 gRNA (BRDN0001147460) | addgene partial sequence | sequence record 186137 | hU6-F
AGAAAGTAATAATTTCTTGGGTAGTTTGCAGTTTTAAAATTATGTTTTAAAATGGACTATCATATGCTTA
CCGTAACTTGAAAGTATTTCGATTTCTTGGCTTTATATATCTTGTGGAAAGGACGAAACACCGCCCAGCA
CATGTTAATAAAGGTTTTAGAGCTAGAAATAGCAAGTTAAAATAAGGCTAGTCCGTTATCAACTTGAAAA
AGTGGCACCGAGTCGGTGCTTTTTTAAGCTTGGCGTAACTAGATCTTGAGACAAATGGCAGTATTCATCC
ACAATTTTAAAAGAAAAGGGGGGATTGGGGGGTACAGTGCAGGGGAAAGAATAGTAGACATAATAGCAAC
AGACATACAAACTAAAGAATTACAAAAACAAATTACAAAAATTCAAAATTTTCGGGTTTATTACAGGGAC
AGCAGAGATCCACTTTGGCGCCGGCTCGAGGGGGCCCGGGTGCAAAGATGGATAAAGTTTTAAACAGAGA
GGAATCTTTGCAGCTAATGGACCTTCTAGGTCTTGAAAGGAGTGGGAATTGGCTCCGGTGCCCGTCAGTG
GGCAGAGCGC
